Addgene plasmid #223409: pYPQAT37
Purpose: T-DNA vector for SpRY-D10A based A-to-G base editing for dicot plants; NA or NG PAM preference; SpRYD10A-ABE was driven by AtUBQ10 and the sgRNA was driven by AtU3; Hygromycin for plants selection.
Depositing lab: Yiping Qi. Depositing organization: University of Maryland, College Park. Publication: A comprehensive all-in-one CRISPR toolbox for large-scale screens in plants. Cheng Y, Li G, Qi A, Mandlik R, Pan C, Wang D, Ge S, Qi Y. Plant Cell. 2025 Apr 9:koaf081. doi: 10.1093/plcell/koaf081. PubMed 40202185.
Backbone
  Vector backbone: pYPQ166-SpRY-ABE8e
  Vector type: Plant Expression, CRISPR
  Selectable markers: Hygromycin
Growth in bacteria
  Bacterial resistance: Kanamycin, 50 μg/mL
  Growth temperature: 37°C
  Growth strain: DH5alpha
  Copy number: High Copy
Gene/Insert
  Gene/Insert name: AtUBQ10-ecTadA8e-SpRY-D10A-AtU3-gRNA scaffold
  Tag / fusion protein: NLS; 3x FLAG
Terms and licenses: Academic/Nonprofit Terms; Industry Terms: Not Available to Industry
How to cite: pYPQAT37 was a gift from Yiping Qi (Addgene plasmid # 223409 ; http://n2t.net/addgene:223409 ; RRID:Addgene_223409)
