[The description below was written by a language model from this plasmid's Addgene catalogue record and pLannotate feature annotations shown in this document.]
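Description:
pYPQAT37 is a binary T-DNA vector of about 17.9 kb for Agrobacterium-mediated delivery of an adenine base editor into dicot plants. Its backbone carries the pVS1 replication and stability functions (oriV, RepA, StaA), which maintain binary plasmids in Agrobacterium. A high-copy ColE1/pBR322-type origin with a bom site supports propagation in E. coli, and a kanamycin resistance gene provides bacterial selection. The automated annotation also reports an IS5 transposase (insH) homolog and a short yghO fragment between KanR and the left border. This suggests that an E. coli insertion sequence is present in the sequenced backbone, outside the T-DNA.

Between the nopaline-type left and right borders, a hygromycin phosphotransferase gene driven by an enhanced CaMV 35S promoter and ending in a CaMV poly(A) signal provides plant selection. The editor is a fusion of the evolved E. coli deaminase TadA8e to the SpRY variant of SpCas9 carrying the D10A nickase mutation, with NLS and FLAG tags, and it is terminated by the pea rbcS-E9 terminator. The catalogue entry states that the editor is driven by the AtUBQ10 promoter and the sgRNA by the AtU3 promoter, although neither promoter was picked up in the feature table. Next to the SpCas9 gRNA scaffold is a lac promoter/lacZα segment, plausibly a placeholder for guide cloning, though the record does not say so. The attB1, attB5 and attB2 sites are remnants of multisite Gateway assembly.

The nickase directs the deaminase to target adenines to produce A-to-G conversions without double-strand breaks. SpRY relaxes the PAM requirement, with a recorded preference for NA or NG. The plasmid belongs to an all-in-one CRISPR toolbox intended for large-scale screens in plants.
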