Features (pLannotate 1.2.2; 39 found; start..end, strand, type, name):
   1125..1319    +  rep_origin     pVS1 oriV: origin of replication for the Pseudomonas plasmid pVS1 (Heeb et al., 2000)
   1522..1561    +  CDS            rop (fragment): Rop protein, which maintains plasmids at low copy number; rop
   1663..1803    +  misc_feature   bom: basis of mobility region from pBR322
   1989..2577    -  rep_origin     ori: high-copy-number ColE1/pMB1/pBR322/pUC origin of replication
   2664..3458    -  CDS            KanR: aminoglycoside phosphotransferase; aphA-3; confers resistance to kanamycin
   3661..4638    -  CDS            insH10 (sequence withheld): INH10_ECOLI - Protein inferred from homology: Swiss-Prot protein existence level 3. Involved in the transposition of the insertion sequence IS5. From Escherichia coli (strain K12).
   4637..4750    +  CDS            yghO (fragment) (sequence partly withheld): YGHO_ECOLI - Experimental evidence at transcript level: Swiss-Prot protein existence level 2. From Escherichia coli (strain K12).
   5082..5106    +  misc_feature   LB T-DNA repeat: left border repeat from nopaline C58 T-DNA
   5184..5358    -  polyA_signal   CaMV poly(A) signal: cauliflower mosaic virus polyadenylation signal
   5399..6424    -  CDS            HygR: hygromycin B phosphotransferase confers resistance to hygromycin
   6491..7167    -  promoter       CaMV 35S promoter (enhanced): cauliflower mosaic virus 35S promoter with a duplicated enhancer region
   7257..7345    +  CDS            lacI (fragment): lac repressor; lacI; The lac repressor binds to the lac operator to inhibit transcription in E. coli. This inhibition can be relieved by adding lactose or isopropyl-β-D-thiogalactopyranoside (IPTG).
   7358..7379    +  protein_bind   CAP binding site: CAP binding activates transcription in the presence of cAMP. E. coli catabolite activator protein
   7394..7424    +  promoter       lac promoter: promoter for the E. coli lac operon
   7428..7450    +  protein_bind   lac operator (fragment): The lac repressor binds to the lac operator to inhibit transcription in E. coli. This inhibition can be relieved by adding lactose or isopropyl-β-D-thiogalactopyranoside (IPTG). lac repressor encoded by lacI
   7489..7741    -  terminator     NOS terminator: nopaline synthase terminator and poly(A) signal
   7752..7787    +  misc_feature   MCS (fragment): pBluescript multiple cloning site
   7805..7829    +  protein_bind   attB2: mutant version of attB; recombination site for the Gateway® BP reaction BP Clonase™
   8032..8107    -  misc_RNA       gRNA scaffold: guide RNA scaffold for the Streptococcus pyogenes CRISPR/Cas9 system
   8149..8170    +  protein_bind   CAP binding site: CAP binding activates transcription in the presence of cAMP. E. coli catabolite activator protein
   8185..8215    +  promoter       lac promoter: promoter for the E. coli lac operon
   8219..8241    +  protein_bind   lac operator (fragment): The lac repressor binds to the lac operator to inhibit transcription in E. coli. This inhibition can be relieved by adding lactose or isopropyl-β-D-thiogalactopyranoside (IPTG). lac repressor encoded by lacI
   8284..8302    +  promoter       T3 promoter: promoter for bacteriophage T3 RNA polymerase
   8318..8341    +  misc_feature   MCS (fragment): pBluescript multiple cloning site
   8350..8368    -  promoter       T7 promoter: promoter for bacteriophage T7 RNA polymerase
   8376..8531    +  CDS            lacZα (fragment): LacZα fragment of β-galactosidase; lacZ fragment
   8536..8554    +  rep_origin     f1 ori (fragment): f1 bacteriophage origin of replication; arrow indicates direction of (+) strand synthesis
   8925..8945    -  protein_bind   attB5: mutant version of attB; core recombination site for the Gateway® BP reaction BP Clonase™
   8987..9610    -  terminator     E9 terminator: terminator and polyadenylation signal from the pea rbcS-E9 gene
   9668..13768   -  CDS            cas9: CAS9_STRP1 - Also known as csn1 From Streptococcus pyogenes serotype M1.
  13824..13843   -  CDS            2xFLAG (fragment): two tandem FLAG® epitope tags
  13994..14485   -  CDS            tadA: TADA_ECOLI - Also known as yfhC. Experimental evidence at protein level: Swiss-Prot protein existence level 1. Catalyzes the deamination of adenosine to inosine at the wobble position 34 of tRNA(Arg2). Essential for cell viability. From Escherichia coli (strain K12).
  14546..14570   -  protein_bind   attB1: mutant version of attB; recombination site for the Gateway® BP reaction BP Clonase™
  14587..14608   +  misc_feature   MCS (fragment): pBluescript multiple cloning site
  15252..15406   +  CDS            lacZα (fragment): LacZα fragment of β-galactosidase; lacZ fragment
  15472..15496   +  misc_feature   RB T-DNA repeat: right border repeat from nopaline C58 T-DNA
  15836..16237   +  CDS            Y4CG_SINFN (fragment): Protein inferred from homology: Swiss-Prot protein existence level 3. From Sinorhizobium fredii (strain NBRC 101917 / NGR234).
  16797..17426   +  CDS            pVS1 StaA: stability protein from the Pseudomonas plasmid pVS1 (Heeb et al., 2000)
  17855..1059    +  CDS            pVS1 RepA (across the origin): replication protein from the Pseudomonas plasmid pVS1 (Heeb et al., 2000)
>Addgene plasmid #223409 | pYPQAT37 | addgene full sequence | sequence record 453514 | Addgene NGS Result
CCATCCGGCCCGGTACAAATCGGCGCGGCGCTGGGTGATGACCTGGTGGAGAAGTTGAAGGCCGCGCAGG
CCGCCCAGCGGCAACGCATCGAGGCAGAAGCACGCCCCGGTGAATCGTGGCAAGCGGCCGCTGATCGAAT
CCGCAAAGAATCCCGGCAACCGCCGGCAGCCGGTGCGCCGTCGATTAGGAAGCCGCCCAAGGGCGACGAG
CAACCAGATTTTTTCGTTCCGATGCTCTATGACGTGGGCACCCGCGATAGTCGCAGCATCATGGACGTGG
CCGTTTTCCGTCTGTCGAAGCGTGACCGACGAGCTGGCGAGGTGATCCGCTACGAGCTTCCAGACGGGCA
CGTAGAGGTTTCCGCAGGGCCGGCCGGCATGGCCAGTGTGTGGGATTACGACCTGGTACTGATGGCGGTT
TCCCATCTAACCGAATCCATGAACCGATACCGGGAAGGGAAGGGAGACAAGCCCGGCCGCGTGTTCCGTC
CACACGTTGCGGACGTACTCAAGTTCTGCCGGCGAGCCGATGGCGGAAAGCAGAAAGACGACCTGGTAGA
AACCTGCATTCGGTTAAACACCACGCACGTTGCCATGCAGCGTACGAAGAAGGCCAAGAACGGCCGCCTG
GTGACGGTATCCGAGGGTGAAGCCTTGATTAGCCGCTACAAGATCGTAAAGAGCGAAACCGGGCGGCCGG
AGTACATCGAGATCGAGCTAGCTGATTGGATGTACCGCGAGATCACAGAAGGCAAGAACCCGGACGTGCT
GACGGTTCACCCCGATTACTTTTTGATCGATCCCGGCATCGGCCGTTTTCTCTACCGCCTGGCACGCCGC
GCCGCAGGCAAGGCAGAAGCCAGATGGTTGTTCAAGACGATCTACGAACGCAGTGGCAGCGCCGGAGAGT
TCAAGAAGTTCTGTTTCACCGTGCGCAAGCTGATCGGGTCAAATGACCTGCCGGAGTACGATTTGAAGGA
GGAGGCGGGGCAGGCTGGCCCGATCCTAGTCATGCGCTACCGCAACCTGATCGAGGGCGAAGCATCCGCC
GGTTCCTAATGTACGGAGCAGATGCTAGGGCAAATTGCCCTAGCAGGGGAAAAAGGTCGAAAAGGTCTGT
TTCCTGTGGATAGCACGTACATTGGGAACCCAAAGCCGTACATTGGGAACCGGAACCCGTACATTGGGAA
CCCAAAGCCGTACATTGGGAACCGGTCACACATGTAAGTGACTGATATAAAAGAGAAAAAAGGCGATTTT
TCCGCCTAAAACTCTTTAAAACTTATTAAAACTCTTAAAACCCGCCTGGCCTGTGCATAACTGTCTGGCC
AGCGCACAGCCGAAGAGCTGCAAAAAGCGCCTACCCTTCGGTCGCTGCGCTCCCTACGCCCCGCCGCTTC
GCGTCGGCCTATCGCGGCCGCTGGCCGCTCAAAAATGGCTGGCCTACGGCCAGGCAATCTACCAGGGCGC
GGACAAGCCGCGCCGTCGCCACTCGACCGCCGGCGCCCACATCAAGGCACCCTGCCTCGCGCGTTTCGGT
GATGACGGTGAAAACCTCTGACACATGCAGCTCCCGGAGACGGTCACAGCTTGTCTGTAAGCGGATGCCG
GGAGCAGACAAGCCCGTCAGGGCGCGTCAGCGGGTGTTGGCGGGTGTCGGGGCGCAGCCATGACCCAGTC
ACGTAGCGATAGCGGAGTGTATACTGGCTTAACTATGCGGCATCAGAGCAGATTGTACTGAGAGTGCACC
ATATGCGGTGTGAAATACCGCACAGATGCGTAAGGAGAAAATACCGCATCAGGCGCTCTTCCGCTTCCTC
GCTCACTGACTCGCTGCGCTCGGTCGTTCGGCTGCGGCGAGCGGTATCAGCTCACTCAAAGGCGGTAATA
CGGTTATCCACAGAATCAGGGGATAACGCAGGAAAGAACATGTGAGCAAAAGGCCAGCAAAAGGCCAGGA
ACCGTAAAAAGGCCGCGTTGCTGGCGTTTTTCCATAGGCTCCGCCCCCCTGACGAGCATCACAAAAATCG
ACGCTCAAGTCAGAGGTGGCGAAACCCGACAGGACTATAAAGATACCAGGCGTTTCCCCCTGGAAGCTCC
CTCGTGCGCTCTCCTGTTCCGACCCTGCCGCTTACCGGATACCTGTCCGCCTTTCTCCCTTCGGGAAGCG
TGGCGCTTTCTCATAGCTCACGCTGTAGGTATCTCAGTTCGGTGTAGGTCGTTCGCTCCAAGCTGGGCTG
TGTGCACGAACCCCCCGTTCAGCCCGACCGCTGCGCCTTATCCGGTAACTATCGTCTTGAGTCCAACCCG
GTAAGACACGACTTATCGCCACTGGCAGCAGCCACTGGTAACAGGATTAGCAGAGCGAGGTATGTAGGCG
GTGCTACAGAGTTCTTGAAGTGGTGGCCTAACTACGGCTACACTAGAAGGACAGTATTTGGTATCTGCGC
TCTGCTGAAGCCAGTTACCTTCGGAAAAAGAGTTGGTAGCTCTTGATCCGGCAAACAAACCACCGCTGGT
AGCGGTGGTTTTTTTGTTTGCAAGCAGCAGATTACGCGCAGAAAAAAAGGATCTCAAGAAGATCCTTTGA
TCTTTTCTACGGGGTCTGACGCTCAGTGGAACGAAAACTCACGTTAAGGGATTTTGGTCATGCATTCTAG
GTACTAAAACAATTCATCCAGTAAAATATAATATTTTATTTTCTCCCAATCAGGCTTGATCCCCAGTAAG
TCAAAAAATAGCTCGACATACTGTTCTTCCCCGATATCCTCCCTGATCGACCGGACGCAGAAGGCAATGT
CATACCACTTGTCCGCCCTGCCGCTTCTCCCAAGATCAATAAAGCCACTTACTTTGCCATCTTTCACAAA
GATGTTGCTGTCTCCCAGGTCGCCGTGGGAAAAGACAAGTTCCTCTTCGGGCTTTTCCGTCTTTAAAAAA
TCATACAGCTCGCGCGGATCTTTAAATGGAGTGTCTTCTTCCCAGTTTTCGCAATCCACATCGGCCAGAT
CGTTATTCAGTAAGTAATCCAATTCGGCTAAGCGGCTGTCTAAGCTATTCGTATAGGGACAATCCGATAT
GTCGATGGAGTGAAAGAGCCTGATGCACTCCGCATACAGCTCGATAATCTTTTCAGGGCTTTGTTCATCT
TCATACTCTTCCGAGCAAAGGACGCCATCGGCCTCACTCATGAGCAGATTGCTCCAGCCATCATGCCGTT
CAAAGTGCAGGACCTTTGGAACAGGCAGCTTTCCTTCCAGCCATAGCATCATGTCCTTTTCCCGTTCCAC
ATCATAGGTGGTCCCTTTATACCGGCTGTCCGTCATTTTTAAATATAGGTTTTCATTTTCTCCCACCAGC
TTATATACCTTAGCAGGAGACATTCCTTCCGTATCTTTTACGCAGCGGTATTTTTCGATCAGTTTTTTCA
ATTCCGGTGATATTCTCATTTTAGCCATTTATTATTTCCTTCCTCTTTTCTACAGTATTTAAAGATACCC
CAAGAAGCTAAGGAAGGTGCGAATAAGCGGGGAAATTCTTCTCGGCTGACTCAGTCATTTCATTTCTTCA
TGTTTGAGCCGATTTTTTCTCCCGTAAATGCCTTGAATCAGCCTATTTAGACCGTTTCTTCGCCATTTAA
GGCGTTATCCCCAGTTTTTA
[978 nt withheld, positions 3661-4638]
GATGAACCCTGTTCTATGGCTCCAGATGACAAACATGATCTCATATCAGGGACTTGTTCGCACCTTCCCT
AATTATAACAAGACGAACTCCAATTCACTGTTCCTTGCATTCTAAAACCTTAAATACCAGAAAACAGCTT
TTTCAAAGTTGTTTTCAAAGTTGGCGTATAACATAGTATCGACGGAGCCGATTTTGAAACCGCGGTGATC
ACAGGCAGCAACGCTCTGTCATCGTTACAATCAACATGCTACCCTCCGCGAGATCATCCGTGTTTCAAAC
CCGGCAGCTTAGTTGCCGTTCTTCCGAATAGCATCGGTAACATGAGCAAAGTCTGCCGCCTTACAACGGC
TCTCCCGCTGACGCCGTCCCGGACTGATGGGCTGCCTGTATCGAGTGGTGATTTTGTGCCGAGCTGCCGG
TCGGGGAGCTGTTGGCTGGCTGGTGGCAGGATATATTGTGGTGTAAACAAATTGACGCTTAGACAACTTA
ATAACACATTGCGGACGTTTTTAATGTACTGAATTAACGCCGAATTAATTCGGGGGATCTGGATTTTAGT
ACTGGATTTTGGTTTTAGGAATTAGAAATTTTATTGATAGAAGTATTTTACAAATACAAATACATACTAA
GGGTTTCTTATATGCTCAACACATGAGCGAAACCCTATAGGAACCCTAATTCCCTTATCTGGGAACTACT
CACACATTATTATGGAGAAACTCGAGCTTGTCGATCGACAGATCCCGGTCGGCATCTACTCTATTTCTTT
GCCCTCGGACGAGTGCTGGGGCGTCGGTTTCCACTATCGGCGAGTACTTCTACACAGCCATCGGTCCAGA
CGGCCGCGCTTCTGCGGGCGATTTGTGTACGCCCGACAGTCCCGGCTCCGGATCGGACGATTGCGTCGCA
TCGACCCTGCGCCCAAGCTGCATCATCGAAATTGCCGTCAACCAAGCTCTGATAGAGTTGGTCAAGACCA
ATGCGGAGCATATACGCCCGGAGTCGTGGCGATCCTGCAAGCTCCGGATGCCTCCGCTCGAAGTAGCGCG
TCTGCTGCTCCATACAAGCCAACCACGGCCTCCAGAAGAAGATGTTGGCGACCTCGTATTGGGAATCCCC
GAACATCGCCTCGCTCCAGTCAATGACCGCTGTTATGCGGCCATTGTCCGTCAGGACATTGTTGGAGCCG
AAATCCGCGTGCACGAGGTGCCGGACTTCGGGGCAGTCCTCGGCCCAAAGCATCAGCTCATCGAGAGCCT
GCGCGACGGACGCACTGACGGTGTCGTCCATCACAGTTTGCCAGTGATACACATGGGGATCAGCAATCGC
GCATATGAAATCACGCCATGTAGTGTATTGACCGATTCCTTGCGGTCCGAATGGGCCGAACCCGCTCGTC
TGGCTAAGATCGGCCGCAGCGATCGCATCCATAGCCTCCGCGACCGGTTGTAGAACAGCGGGCAGTTCGG
TTTCAGGCAGGTCTTGCAACGTGACACCCTGTGAACGGCGGGAGATGCAATAGGTCAGGCTCTCGCTAAA
CTCCCCAATGTCAAGCACTTCCGGAATCGGGAGCGCGGCCGATGCAAAGTGCCGATAAACATAACGATCT
TTGTAGAAACCATCGGCGCAGCTATTTACCCGCAGGACATATCCACGCCCTCCTACATCGAAGCTGAAAG
CACGAGATTCTTCGCCCTCCGAGAGCTGCATCAGGTCGGAGACGCTGTCGAACTTTTCGATCAGAAACTT
CTCGACAGACGTCGCGGTGAGTTCAGGCTTTTTCATATCTCATTGCCCCCCGGATCTGCGAAAGCTCGAG
AGAGATAGATTTGTAGAGAGAGACTGGTGATTTCAGCGTGTCCTCTCCAAATGAAATGAACTTCCTTATA
TAGAGGAAGGGTCTTGCGAAGGATAGTGGGATTGTGCGTCATCCCTTACGTCAGTGGAGATATCACATCA
ATCCACTTGCTTTGAAGACGTGGTTGGAACGTCTTCTTTTTCCACGATGCTCCTCGTGGGTGGGGGTCCA
TCTTTGGGACCACTGTCGGCAGAGGCATCTTGAACGATAGCCTTTCCTTTATCGCAATGATGGCATTTGT
AGGTGCCACCTTCCTTTTCTACTGTCCTTTTGATGAAGTGACAGATAGCTGGGCAATGGAATCCGAGGAG
GTTTCCCGATATTACCCTTTGTTGAAAAGTCTCAATAGCCCTTTGGTCTTCTGAGACTGTATCTTTGATA
TTCTTGGAGTAGACGAGAGTGTCGTGCTCCACCATGTTCACATCAATCCACTTGCTTTGAAGACGTGGTT
GGAACGTCTTCTTTTTCCACGATGCTCCTCGTGGGTGGGGGTCCATCTTTGGGACCACTGTCGGCAGAGG
CATCTTGAACGATAGCCTTTCCTTTATCGCAATGATGGCATTTGTAGGTGCCACCTTCCTTTTCTACTGT
CCTTTTGATGAAGTGACAGATAGCTGGGCAATGGAATCCGAGGAGGTTTCCCGATATTACCCTTTGTTGA
AAAGTCTCAATAGCCCTTTGGTCTTCTGAGACTGTATCTTTGATATTCTTGGAGTAGACGAGAGTGTCGT
GCTCCACCATGTTGGCAAGCTGCTCTAGCCAATACGCAAACCGCCTCTCCCCGCGCGTTGGCCGATTCAT
TAATGCAGCTGGCACGACAGGTTTCCCGACTGGAAAGCGGGCAGTGAGCGCAACGCAATTAATGTGAGTT
AGCTCACTCATTAGGCACCCCAGGCTTTACACTTTATGCTTCCGGCTCGTATGTTGTGTGGAATTGTGAG
CGGATAACAATTTCACACAGGAAACAGCTATGACATGATTACGAATTCCCGATCTAGTAACATAGATGAC
ACCGCGCGCGATAATTTATCCTAGTTTGCGCGCTATATTTTGTTTTCTATCGCGTATTAAATGTATAATT
GCGGGACTCTAATCATAAAAACCCATCTCATAAATAACGTCATGCATTACATGTTAATTATTACATGCTT
AACGTAATTCAACAGAAATTATATGATAATCATCGCAAGACCGGCAACAGGATTCAATCTTAAGAAACTT
TATTGCCAAATGTTTGAACGATCGGGGAAATTCGAGCTCCACCGCGGTGGCGGCCGCTCTAGAACTAGTT
AATTAAGAATTATCGAACCACTTTGTACAAGAAAGCTGGGTCGAATTCGCCCTTACTAGTTCACAATGTT
TTAATTTAGGCTCATTATAGATTCTAGTTCCAAAATTCAAGAATTATCTCTAAATCAGTCATGAAAGACA
TTCACATGGATGTTGGTTTGTTCTAGGTTTTCAATATCTACAATGATCGATATACAAATTTAAGTTTATG
GCAAAAAAAAGAAAAAAGGAAAGGGAAAAAAAAGCACCGACTCGGTGCCACTTTTTCAAGTTGATAACGG
ACTAGCCTTATTTTAACTTGCTATTTCTAGCTCTAAAACAGAGACCACCGGTGGAAAGCGGGCAGTGAGC
GCAACGCAATTAATGTGAGTTAGCTCACTCATTAGGCACCCCAGGCTTTACACTTTATGCTTCCGGCTCG
TATGTTGTGTGGAATTGTGAGCGGATAACAATTTCACACAGGAAACAGCTATGACCATGATTACGCCAAG
CGCGCAATTAACCCTCACTAAAGGGAACAAAAGCTGGAGGACCTCGAGGGGGGGCCCGGTACCCAATTCG
CCCTATAGTGAGTCGTATTACGCGCGCTCACTGGCCGTCGTTTTACAACGTCGTGACTGGGAAAACCCTG
GCGTTACCCAACTTAATCGCCTTGCAGCACATCCCCCTTTCGCCAGCTGGCGTAATAGCGAAGAGGCCCG
CACCGATCGCCCTTCCCAACAGTTGCGCAGCCTGAATGGCGAATGGGACGCGCCCTGTAGCGGCGCCGGT
CTCTGACCAATGGTGCTCCCTCAGTGTTATATATACAACAAGATTTGTTTAGATTTGAGCGATGTGGGAG
AAATTAGGAGCTTATATGAAACGCATACATGGGTACTGGGCATGGGTATTAGTGAATATATGGACGATAG
CCCATTAAATTACATAAAAAGCCCACTTATCTTATTGCTCGATATAAGCTCCGTATATAAACGGAAGTTG
ATCCTAAAAGTTCACTTGTTTCGTCCAACATAGCCAAAACAGATGTTCTTAAACCCAGACGCCATTTGTT
TGATTCAGTTATCCATCACAGGCTGAGCCATAAGAAAAATTTAAAGTAAATAGGATCCTGCGTTATCTAG
AGGGAACGCCATGGGGCAACTTTTGTATACAAAGTTGCGAATTCGCCCTTTCCGGTAAGCTTATCTAGAG
TTCCGGAACAATTGGCAAGTCATAAAATGCATTAAAAAATATTTTCATACTCAACTACAAATCCATGAGT
ATAACTATAATTATAAAGCAATGATTAGAATCTGACAAGGATTCTGGAAAATTACATAAAGGAAAGTTCA
TAAATGTCTAAAACACAAGAGGACATACTTGTATTCAGTAACATTTGCAGCTTTTCTAGGTCTGAAAATA
TATTTGTTGCCTAGTGAATAAGCATAATGGTACAACTACAAGTGTTTTACTCCTCATATTAACTTCGGTC
ATTAGAGGCCACGATTTGACACATTTTTACTCAAAACAAAATGTTTGCATATCTCTTATAATTTCAAATT
CAACACACAACAAATAAGAGAAAAAACAAATAATATTAATTTGAGAATGAACAAAAGGACCATATCATTC
ATTAACTCTTCTCCATCCATTTCCATTTCACAGTTCGATAGCGAAAACCGAATAAAAAACACAGTAAATT
ACAAGCACAACAAATGGTACAAGAAAAACAGTTTTCCCAATGCCATAATACTCAAACTCAGTAGGATTCT
GGTGTGTGCGCAATGAAACTGATGCATTGAACTTGACGAACGTTGTCGAAACCGATGATACGAACGAAAG
CTCTGAGCTCACTTCTTCTTCTTCGCCTGCCCCGCCTTCTTCGTCGCCGCTGGCCGCTTGTCGCCCCCGA
GCTGAGACAGGTCGATGCGCGTCTCGTAGAGGCCGGTAATCGACTGGTGGATGAGGGTCGCGTCCAGGAC
CTCCTTAGTGCTCCTGTACTGCTTCGGATCGATAGTTGTGTCGAAGTACTTGAAAGCCCTAGGGGCGCCG
AGCCTCGTCAGGGTGAAGAGATGAATGATATTCTCAGCCTGCTCCCTGATTGGCTTGTCGCGGTGCTTGT
TGTACGCGGAGAGGACCTTATCCAGATTCGCGTCGGCCAGGATCACGCGCTTGGAGAACTCGGAAATCTG
CTCAATGATCTCGTCGAGGTAATGCTTGTGCTGCTCGACGAACAGCTGCTTCTGCTCGTTGTCCTCGGGG
CTGCCCTTGAGCTTCTCGTAGTGGGAGGCCAGGTAGAGGAAGTTCACATACTTGGACGGCAGAGCCAGCT
CGTTCCCCTTCTGCAGCTGCTTAGCGGAAGCCAGCATCCGCTTCCTGCCGTTCTCCAGCTCGAAGAGTGA
GTACTTGGGGAGCTTAATGATCAGGTCCTTCTTCACCTCCTTGTAGCCCTTCGCCTCCAGGAAATCGATC
GGGTTCTTCTCGAAGCTGGAGCGCTCCATAATCGTGATCCCCAGCAGCTCCTTCACGCTCTTGAGCTTCT
TGGACTTGCCCTTCTCAACCTTCGCCACAACCAGGACCGAGTAGGCCACAGTGGGCCACAGGAACCCGCC
GTACTTCTTCGGATCCCAGTCCTTCTTGCGGGCGATGAGCTTGTCGCTGTTCCGCTTAGGCCTAATTGAC
TCCTTAGAGAACCCGCCAGTCTGGACCTCTGTCTTCTTGACGATATTCACTTGTGGCATGGAGAGAACCT
TCCTGACGGTCGCGAAATCCCTGCCCTTGTCCCACACGATCTCCCCCGTCTCGCCGTTCGTCTCGATGAG
GGGGCGCTTCCGGATCTCGCCATTGGCCAGAGTGATCTCTGTCTTGAAGAAATTCATAATGTTAGAGTAG
AAGAAGTACTTGGCGGTAGCCTTGCCAATCTCCTGCTCCGACTTGGCGATCATCTTCCTCACATCGTAAA
CCTTGTAGTCCCCGTACACGAACTCGCTCTCGAGCTTTGGGTACTTCTTGATCAGAGCTGTGCCGACCAC
CGCGTTCAGGTACGCGTCATGGGCATGGTGGTAATTGTTGATCTCCCGAACCTTGTAGAACTGGAAATCC
TTCCTGAAGTCGGAGACGAGCTTTGACTTCAGGGTGATGACCTTCACCTCGCGGATCAGCTTGTCATTCT
CATCGTACTTAGTGTTCATCCGTGAGTCGAGAATCTGCGCAACGTGCTTAGTGATCTGCCGTGTCTCGAC
CAGCTGCCTCTTGATGAAGCCCGCCTTGTCCAGCTCAGAGAGCCCGCCCCTCTCAGCCTTTGTGAGGTTA
TCGAACTTCCGCTGCGTGATCAGCTTGGCATTCAGGAGCTGGCGCCAGTAGTTCTTCATCTTCTTAACGA
CCTCCTCTGAAGGAACATTATCAGACTTGCCCCGGTTCTTGTCCGACCTGGTGAGGACCTTGTTGTCAAT
GGAGTCATCCTTCAGGAATGACTGTGGAACGATATGATCGACGTCGTAATCGCTGAGCCTGTTAATATCC
AGCTCCTGGTCCACATACATATCGCGGCCATTCTGGAGGTAGTACAGGTAGAGCTTCTCATTCTGCAGCT
GCGTGTTCTCCACCGGGTGCTCCTTGAGGATCTGGGACCCCAGCTCCTTAATGCCCTCCTCGATCCTCTT
CATCCTCTCGCGTGAGTTCTTCTGGCCCTTCTGCGTGGTCTGATTCTCCCGGGCCATCTCAATGACGATG
TTCTCAGGCTTGTGCCTGCCCATGACCTTCACCAGCTCGTCCACAACCTTCACGGTCTGCAGAATCCCCT
TCTTGATAGCTGGCGAGCCAGCGAGGTTCGCGATATGCTCGTGCAGCGAGTCCCCCTGGCCGCTCACCTG
AGCCTTCTGGATATCCTCCTTGAATGTGAGGCTGTCATCGTGAATCAGCTGCATGAAATTGCGGTTCGCG
AAGCCATCGCTCTTCAGGAAGTCGAGGATCGTCTTCCCGGACTGCTTGTCCCGAATGCCGTTGATGAGCT
TCCTGCTCAGCCTCCCCCAGCCGGTGTACCTCCTCCTCTTGAGCTGCTTCATGACCTTGTCATCGAAGAG
ATGGGCGTAAGTCTTCAGGCGCTCCTCGATCATCTCCCGGTCCTCGAACAGAGTGAGTGTCAGCACAATG
TCCTCGAGGATATCCTCATTCTCCTCGTTGTCCAGGAAGTCCTTATCCTTAATGATCTTCAGGAGATCGT
GGTAGGTCCCCAGGGAGGCGTTGAAGCGGTCCTCAACGCCAGAGATCTCGACCGAATCGAAGCACTCAAT
CTTCTTGAAGTAGTCCTCCTTGAGCTGCTTAACCGTGACCTTCCGGTTGGTCTTGAACAGGAGGTCCACG
ATGGCCTTCTTCTGCTCCCCAGACAGGAAAGCCGGCTTCCTCATGCCCTCGGTCACATACTTCACCTTAG
TCAGCTCGTTGTAGACTGTGAAGTACTCGTACAGGAGCGAGTGCTTAGGGAGCACCTTCTCATTTGGCAG
GTTCTTGTCGAAATTCGTCATCCTCTCGATGAACGACTGAGCGCTAGCGCCCTTGTCGACCACCTCCTCG
AAGTTCCACGGCGTGATCGTCTCCTCTGACTTGCGGGTCATCCAAGCGAAGCGGGAGTTGCCCCTAGCGA
GTGGGCCGACGTAGTACGGGATCCTGAAAGTCAGAATCTTCTCGATCTTCTCGCGGTTATCCTTGAGGAA
AGGGTAGAAGTCCTCCTGCCTCCTCAGGATAGCGTGCAGCTCCCCGAGATGAATCTGGTGTGGGATGCTG
CCGTTATCGAATGTCCGCTGCTTCCTCAGGAGGTCCTCGCGATTGAGCTTCACCAGCAGCTCCTCCGTGC
CGTCCATCTTCTCCAGAATCGGCTTGATGAACTTGTAGAACTCCTCCTGAGAGGCCCCGCCGTCAATGTA
CCCAGCGTAGCCGTTCTTCGACTGATCGAAGAAGATCTCCTTGTACTTCTCGGGGAGCTGCTGCCTGACC
AGCGCCTTCAGGAGGGTCAGATCCTGATGGTGCTCGTCGTAGCGCTTGATCATGGAGGCTGAGAGCGGAG
CCTTCGTAATCTCGGTGTTCACCCTGAGAATATCAGACAGGAGGATGGCGTCCGACAGATTCTTGGCAGC
GAGGAACAGGTCCGCGTACTGATCGCCGATCTGGGCCAGGAGGTTATCCAGGTCATCGTCGTATGTGTCC
TTGGAGAGCTGCAGCTTGGCGTCCTCAGCGAGATCGAAATTCGACTTGAAGTTGGGCGTGAGCCCCAGGC
TGAGCGCAATGAGATTCCCGAACAGGCCGTTCTTCTTCTCGCCCGGCAGCTGGGCGATCAGGTTCTCGAG
GCGCCGAGACTTCGAGAGCCTAGCGGACAGGATAGCCTTCGCGTCGACGCCTGACGCATTAATGGGGTTC
TCCTCGAAGAGCTGGTTGTACGTCTGCACGAGCTGGATGAACAGCTTGTCAACATCGCTATTGTCCGGGT
TGAGATCCCCCTCGATCAGGAAATGGCCCCTGAACTTAATCATGTGGGCCAGAGCGAGGTAGATCAGGCG
GAGGTCCGCCTTATCTGTGGAGTCCACGAGCTTCTTCCGCAGATGGTAGATCGTAGGGTACTTCTCGTGG
TAGGCAACCTCGTCGACAATGTTGCCGAAGATTGGATGCCGCTCGTGCTTCTTATCCTCCTCCACGAGGA
ATGACTCCTCCAGCCTGTGGAAGAAAGAATCGTCAACCTTCGCCATCTCGTTGGAGAAAATCTCCTGCAG
GTAGCAGATGCGATTCTTCCTGCGCGTGTACCGCCTGCGGGCGGTGCGCTTGAGCCGCGTCCTCTCAGCC
GTCTCGCCGCTGTCGAACAGGAGAGCGCCAATGAGATTCTTCTTGATGGAATGCCGATCGGTGTTGCCCA
GGACCTTGAACTTCTTTGAGGGCACCTTGTACTCGTCGGTGATCACGGCCCAGCCAACAGAGTTAGTCCC
AATAGCGAGGCCGATCGAGTACTTCTTGTCAGCAGCTGGCACCCCGTGGATGCCAACCTTCCTCTTCTTC
TTCGGAGCCATCTTGTCATCATCATCCTTGTAATCAATGTCGTGGTCCTTGTAATCCCCGTCGTGGTCCT
TGTAATCCATGGTTGACCCCCCGCTGCTGCCCCCGCTGCTTTCAGGTGTTGCGCTCTCGCTTGTGCCAGG
TGTCTCAGAGCCAGAGGAGCCTCCGCTAGATCCTCCGGAGTTGATGGAGCTCTGGGCCTTCTTCTGAGCA
TTGAACACCTGTCTAGGCATCCGATAGAAATCGCACAGCAGGGCGGCACATTCATCTGCCAGGATTCCCT
CGGTAATTTCGACGCGGTGATTCATGCCGGGGTAGTTCAGCACGTTCATCAGGGAGCCTGCGGCGCCTCT
TTTTGAGTTCCTCACGCCAAACACCACGCGGCCGATCCTAGAGTGGATCATGGCGCCGGCGCACATCACG
CAAGGCTCGAATGTCACGTACAGGGTGGCGTCAATCAGTCTGTAGTTCTGCATGACCAGGCCGCCCTGTC
TCAGGGCCATAATTTCGGCATGGGCTGTTGGGTCGTGCAGGCCGATGGCTCTGTTCCAGCCCTCGCCGAT
CACTCTATTGTTCAGCACCAGCACGGCTCCCACAGGCACCTCCCTCTCATCCCGTGCCCTCTTGGCCAGG
GTCAGGGCATGTCTCATCCAGTACTCGTGGGAAAACTCCACCTCAGAGACTTTCCGCTTCTTCTTTGGTG
ACTCGAACTCGCTTCCGTCGGCTGTCCGTTTCATCGGAGCCTGCTTTTTTGTACAAACTTGTTTGATAGC
TTGGCGCGCCTCGAGGGGGGGCCCGGTACCCTGTTAATCAGAAAAACTCAGATTAATCTACAAATTCGAT
CGCACAAACTAGAAACTAACACCAGATCTAGATAGAAATCACAAATCGAAGAGTAATTATTCGACAAAAC
TCAAATTATTTGAACAAATCGGATGATATCTATGAAACCCTAATCGAGAATTAAGATGATATCTAACGAT
CAAACCCAGAAAATCGTCTTCGATCTAAGATTAACAGAATCTAAACCAAAGAACATATACGAAATTGGGA
TCGAACGAAAACAAAATCGAAGATTTTGAGAGAATAAGGAACACAGAAATTTACCTTGATCACGGTAGAG
AGAATTGAGAGAAAGTTTTTAAGATTTTGAGAAATTGAAATCTGAATTGTGAAGAAGAAGAGCTCTTTGG
GTATTGTTTTATAGAAGAAGAAGAAGAAAAGACGAGGACGACTAGGTCACGAGAAAGCTAAGGCGGTGAA
GCAATAGCTAATAATAAAATGACACGTGTATTGAGCGTTGTTTACACGCAAAGTTGTTTTTGGCTAATTG
CCTTATTTTTAGGTTGAGGAAAAGTATTTGTGCTTTGAGTTGATAAACACGACTCGTGTGTGCCGGCTGC
AACCACTTTGACGCCGTTTATTACTGACTCGTCGAAAGCTTGGCACTGGCCGTCGTTTTACAACGTCGTG
ACTGGGAAAACCCTGGCGTTACCCAACTTAATCGCCTTGCAGCACATCCCCCTTTCGCCAGCTGGCGTAA
TAGCGAAGAGGCCCGCACCGATCGCCCTTCCCAACAGTTGCGCAGCCTGAATGGCGAATGCTAGAGCAGC
TTGAGCTTGGATCAGATTGTCGTTTCCCGCCTTCAGTTTAAACTATCAGTGTTTGACAGGATATATTGGC
GGGTAAACCTAAGAGAAAAGAGCGTTTATTAGAATAATCGGATATTTAAAAGGGCGTGAAAAGGTTTATC
CGTTCGTCCATTTGTATGTGCATGCCAACCACAGGGTTCCCCTCGGGATCAAAGTACTTTGATCCAACCC
CTCCGCTGCTATAGTGCAGTCGGCTTCTGACGTTCAGTGCAGCCGTCTTCTGAAAACGACATGTCGCACA
AGTCCTAAGTTACGCGACAGGCTGCCGCCCTGCCCTTTTCCTGGCGTTTTCTTGTCGCGTGTTTTAGTCG
CATAAAGTAGAATACTTGCGACTAGAACCGGAGACATTACGCCATGAACAAGAGCGCCGCCGCTGGCCTG
CTGGGCTATGCCCGCGTCAGCACCGACGACCAGGACTTGACCAACCAACGGGCCGAACTGCACGCGGCCG
GCTGCACCAAGCTGTTTTCCGAGAAGATCACCGGCACCAGGCGCGACCGCCCGGAGCTGGCCAGGATGCT
TGACCACCTACGCCCTGGCGACGTTGTGACAGTGACCAGGCTAGACCGCCTGGCCCGCAGCACCCGCGAC
CTACTGGACATTGCCGAGCGCATCCAGGAGGCCGGCGCGGGCCTGCGTAGCCTGGCAGAGCCGTGGGCCG
ACACCACCACGCCGGCCGGCCGCATGGTGTTGACCGTGTTCGCCGGCATTGCCGAGTTCGAGCGTTCCCT
AATCATCGACCGCACCCGGAGCGGGCGCGAGGCCGCCAAGGCCCGAGGCGTGAAGTTTGGCCCCCGCCCT
ACCCTCACCCCGGCACAGATCGCGCACGCCCGCGAGCTGATCGACCAGGAAGGCCGCACCGTGAAAGAGG
CGGCTGCACTGCTTGGCGTGCATCGCTCGACCCTGTACCGCGCACTTGAGCGCAGCGAGGAAGTGACGCC
CACCGAGGCCAGGCGGCGCGGTGCCTTCCGTGAGGACGCATTGACCGAGGCCGACGCCCTGGCGGCCGCC
GAGAATGAACGCCAAGAGGAACAAGCATGAAACCGCACCAGGACGGCCAGGACGAACCGTTTTTCATTAC
CGAAGAGATCGAGGCGGAGATGATCGCGGCCGGGTACGTGTTCGAGCCGCCCGCGCACGTCTCAACCGTG
CGGCTGCATGAAATCCTGGCCGGTTTGTCTGATGCCAAGCTGGCGGCCTGGCCGGCCAGCTTGGCCGCTG
AAGAAACCGAGCGCCGCCGTCTAAAAAGGTGATGTGTATTTGAGTAAAACAGCTTGCGTCATGCGGTCGC
TGCGTATATGATGCGATGAGTAAATAAACAAATACGCAAGGGGAACGCATGAAGGTTATCGCTGTACTTA
ACCAGAAAGGCGGGTCAGGCAAGACGACCATCGCAACCCATCTAGCCCGCGCCCTGCAACTCGCCGGGGC
CGATGTTCTGTTAGTCGATTCCGATCCCCAGGGCAGTGCCCGCGATTGGGCGGCCGTGCGGGAAGATCAA
CCGCTAACCGTTGTCGGCATCGACCGCCCGACGATTGACCGCGACGTGAAGGCCATCGGCCGGCGCGACT
TCGTAGTGATCGACGGAGCGCCCCAGGCGGCGGACTTGGCTGTGTCCGCGATCAAGGCAGCCGACTTCGT
GCTGATTCCGGTGCAGCCAAGCCCTTACGACATATGGGCCACCGCCGACCTGGTGGAGCTGGTTAAGCAG
CGCATTGAGGTCACGGATGGAAGGCTACAAGCGGCCTTTGTCGTGTCGCGGGCGATCAAAGGCACGCGCA
TCGGCGGTGAGGTTGCCGAGGCGCTGGCCGGGTACGAGCTGCCCATTCTTGAGTCCCGTATCACGCAGCG
CGTGAGCTACCCAGGCACTGCCGCCGCCGGCACAACCGTTCTTGAATCAGAACCCGAGGGCGACGCTGCC
CGCGAGGTCCAGGCGCTGGCCGCTGAAATTAAATCAAAACTCATTTGAGTTAATGAGGTAAAGAGAAAAT
GAGCAAAAGCACAAACACGCTAAGTGCCGGCCGTCCGAGCGCACGCAGCAGCAAGGCTGCAACGTTGGCC
AGCCTGGCAGACACGCCAGCCATGAAGCGGGTCAACTTTCAGTTGCCGGCGGAGGATCACACCAAGCTGA
AGATGTACGCGGTACGCCAAGGCAAGACCATTACCGAGCTGCTATCTGAATACATCGCGCAGCTACCAGA
GTAAATGAGCAAATGAATAAATGAGTAGATGAATTTTAGCGGCTAAAGGAGGCGGCATGGAAAATCAAGA
ACAACCAGGCACCGACGCCGTGGAATGCCCCATGTGTGGAGGAACGGGCGGTTGGCCAGGCGTAAGCGGC
TGGGTTGCCTGCCGGCCCTGCAATGGCACTGGAACCCCCAAGCCCGAGGAATCGGCGTGAGCGGTCGCAA
A
